Addgene plasmid #164087: pGGG_Sr1644-1Sh
Purpose: Expresses pGGG_Sr1644-1Sh in plants
Depositing lab: Brande Wulff. Depositing organization: John Innes Centre. Publication: Aegilops sharonensis genome-assisted identification of stem rust resistance gene Sr62. Yu G, Matny O, Champouret N, Steuernagel B, Moscou MJ, Hernandez-Pinzon I, Green P, Hayta S, Smedley M, Harwood W, Kangara N, Yue Y, Gardener C, Banfield MJ, Olivera PD, Welchin C, Simmons J, Millet E, Minz-Dub A, Ronen M, Avni R, Sharon A, Patpour M, Justesen AF, Jayakodi M, Himmelbach A, Stein N, Wu S, Poland J, Ens J, Pozniak C, Karafiatova M, Molnar I, Dolezel J, Ward ER, Reuber TL, Jones JDG, Mascher M, Steffenson BJ, Wulff BBH. Nat Commun. 2022 Mar 25;13(1):1607. doi: 10.1038/s41467-022-29132-8. PubMed 35338132.
Backbone
  Vector backbone: pGolden Green Gate
  Backbone manufacturer: Hayta et al (2019) https://doi.org/10.1186/s13007-019-0503-z
  Backbone size w/o insert (bp): 5722
  Total vector size (bp): 16973
  Vector type: Bacterial Expression, Plant Expression
  Selectable markers: Hygromycin
Growth in bacteria
  Bacterial resistance: Kanamycin, 50 μg/mL
  Growth temperature: 37°C
  Growth strain: DH5alpha
  Growth instructions: Please note plasmid requires the helper plasmid, pSOUP (Addgene ID # 165419) for replication in Agrobacterium.
  Copy number: Unknown
Gene/Insert
  Gene/Insert name: pGGG_Sr-1644-1Sh
  Species: Aegilops sharonensis
  Insert size (bp): 11252
  Promoter: Native promoter
  Tag / fusion protein: none
  Cloning method: TOPO Cloning
  Sequencing primers: 5′ M13 -20 (forward); 3′ M13 reverse
Terms and licenses: Academic/Nonprofit Terms; Industry Terms: Not Available to Industry
How to cite: pGGG_Sr1644-1Sh was a gift from Brande Wulff (Addgene plasmid # 164087 ; http://n2t.net/addgene:164087 ; RRID:Addgene_164087)
