[The description below was written by a language model from this plasmid's Addgene catalogue record and pLannotate feature annotations shown in this document.]
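Description:
pGGG_Sr1644-1Sh is a binary T-DNA vector of about 17 kb, built on the pGolden Green Gate (pGGG) backbone for Agrobacterium-mediated plant transformation. It carries a genomic fragment of roughly 11.3 kb from the wild grass Aegilops sharonensis containing the Sr1644-1Sh gene. The associated publication concerns identification of the stem rust resistance gene Sr62. The gene is untagged and driven by its native promoter.

Outside the T-DNA, the plasmid carries a high-copy ColE1/pUC-type origin and a kanamycin resistance gene (aph(3')-Ia) for propagation and selection in E. coli. It also has a pSa origin for Agrobacterium. As in pGreen-style vectors, this origin works only when the helper plasmid pSOUP supplies the replication function in trans, and the record notes this requirement.

Between the nopaline-type left and right border repeats lie two units. Next to the left border is the plant selection cassette: a rice Act1 promoter driving a hygromycin phosphotransferase gene, followed by the NOS terminator. The coding sequence is interrupted by a modified castor bean catalase intron, which prevents functional expression in bacteria, so hygromycin resistance is expressed only in transformed plant cells.

The rest of the T-DNA, running to the right border, is the Ae. sharonensis insert. Automated annotation finds no standard parts here, only partial similarity to Arabidopsis receptor-like and other protein kinases and a MIR1122-like element. These hits are consistent with a kinase-type coding sequence, but they should not be read as defined features. The short 9xHis match beside the actin promoter is also probably spurious.

The construct is suited to introducing the candidate gene into susceptible plants to test whether it confers stem rust resistance. The record itself states only that it is for expression in plants.
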