Features (pLannotate 1.2.2; 18 found; start..end, strand, type, name):
    534..556     +  misc_feature   LB T-DNA repeat: left border repeat from nopaline C58 T-DNA (truncated)
    640..664     +  misc_feature   LB T-DNA repeat: left border repeat from nopaline C58 T-DNA
    764..1016    -  terminator     NOS terminator: nopaline synthase terminator and poly(A) signal
   1029..1721    -  CDS            HygR (fragment): aminoglycoside phosphotransferase from E. coli confers resistance to hygromycin
   1716..1905    -  intron         cat1 intron: castor bean catalase intron, modified
   1906..2244    -  CDS            HygR (fragment): aminoglycoside phosphotransferase from E. coli; aph(4)-Ia; confers resistance to hygromycin
   2781..2806    -  CDS            9xHis (fragment): 9xHis affinity tag
   2807..3649    -  promoter       Act1 promoter: rice actin promoter
   7005..7262    +  CDS            CRCK3 (fragment): CRCK3_ARATH - Experimental evidence at transcript level: Swiss-Prot protein existence level 2. From Arabidopsis thaliana (Mouse-ear cress).
   7285..7410    -  ncRNA          MIR1122 (fragment): Accession: RF00906 - microRNA MIR1122
   7952..8134    +  CDS            Y3174_ARATH (fragment): Experimental evidence at protein level: Swiss-Prot protein existence level 1. From Arabidopsis thaliana (Mouse-ear cress).
   8284..8400    +  CDS            Y1853_ARATH (fragment): Experimental evidence at transcript level: Swiss-Prot protein existence level 2. From Arabidopsis thaliana (Mouse-ear cress).
   9902..10426   +  CDS            SRF5 (fragment): SRF5_ARATH - Experimental evidence at protein level: Swiss-Prot protein existence level 1. From Arabidopsis thaliana (Mouse-ear cress).
  14961..14985   +  misc_feature   RB T-DNA repeat: right border repeat from nopaline C58 T-DNA
  15076..15664   -  rep_origin     ori: high-copy-number ColE1/pMB1/pBR322/pUC origin of replication
  15835..16650   -  CDS            KanR: aminoglycoside phosphotransferase; aph(3')-Ia; confers resistance to kanamycin in bacteria or G418 (Geneticin®) in eukaryotes
  16835..16936   +  CDS            TRA2_ECOLX (fragment): Protein predicted: Swiss-Prot protein existence level 4. Required for transposition of transposon Tn903. From Escherichia coli.
  16941..407     +  rep_origin     pSa ori (across the origin): origin of replication from bacterial plasmid pSa
>Addgene plasmid #164087 | pGGG_Sr1644-1Sh | addgene full sequence | sequence record 337652 | Addgene NGS Result
TTTTTATCCCCGGAAGCCTGTGGATAGAGGGTAGTTATCCACGTGAAACCGCTAATGCCCCGCAAAGCCT
TGATTCACGGGGCTTTCCGGCCCGCTCCAAAAACTATCCACGTGAAATCGCTAATCAGGGTACGTGAAAT
CGCTAATCGGAGTACGTGAAATCGCTAATAAGGTCACGTGAAATCGCTAATCAAAAAGGCACGTGAGAAC
GCTAATAGCCCTTTCAGATCAACAGCTTGCAAACACCCCTCGCTCCGGCAAGTAGTTACAGCAAGTAGTA
TGTTCAATTAGCTTTTCAATTATGAATATATATATCAATTATTGGTCGCCCTTGGCTTGTGGACAATGCG
CTACGCGCACCGGCTCCGCCCGTGGACAACCGCAAGCGGTTGCCCACCGTCGAGCGCCTTTGCCCACAAC
CCGGCGGCCGGCCGCAACAGATCGTTTTATAAATTTTTTTTTTTGAAAAAGAAAAAGCCCGAAAGGCGGC
AACCTCTCGGGCTTCTGGATTTCCGATCCCCGGAATTAGATCTTGGCAGGATATATTGTGGTGTAACGTT
TAGTCATGGTTGATGGGCTGCCTGTATCGAGTGGTGATTTTGTGCCGAGCTGCCGGTCGGGGAGCTGTTG
GCTGGCTGGTGGCAGGATATATTGTGGTGTAAACAAATTGACGCTTAGACAACTTAATAACACATTGCGG
ACGTTTTTAATGTACTGGGGTTGAACACTCTGTGGGTCTCATGCCGAATTCGGATCCAGCGTCGATCTAG
TAACATAGATGACACCGCGCGCGATAATTTATCCTAGTTTGCGCGCTATATTTTGTTTTCTATCGCGTAT
TAAATGTATAATTGCGGGACTCTAATCATAAAAACCCATCTCATAAATAACGTCATGCATTACATGTTAA
TTATTACATGCTTAACGTAATTCAACAGAAATTATATGATAATCATCGCAAGACCGGCAACAGGATTCAA
TCTTAAGAAACTTTATTGCCAAATGTTTGAACGATCTGCTTGACAAGCCTATTCCTTTGCCCTCGGACGA
GTGCTGGGGCGTCGGTTTCCACTATCGGCGAGTACTTCTACACAGCCATCGGTCCAGACGGCCGCGCTTC
TGCGGGCGATTTGTGTACGCCCGACAGTCCCGGCTCCGGATCGGACGATTGCGTCGCATCGACCCTGCGC
CCAAGCTGCATCATCGAAATTGCCGTCAACCAAGCTCTGATAGAGTTGGTCAAGACCAATGCGGAGCATA
TACGCCCGGAGCCGCGGCGATCCTGCAAGCTCCGGATGCCTCCGCTCGAAGTAGCGCGTCTGCTGCTCCA
TACAAGCCAACCACGGCCTCCAGAAGAAGATGTTGGCGACCTCGTATTGGGAATCCCCGAACATCGCCTC
GCTCCAGTCAATGACCGCTGTTATGCGGCCATTGTCCGTCAGGACATTGTTGGAGCCGAAATCCGCGTGC
ACGAGGTGCCGGACTTCGGGGCAGTCCTCGGCCCAAAGCATCAGCTCATCGAGAGCCTGCGCGACGGACG
CACTGACGGTGTCGTCCATCACAGTTTGCCAGTGATACACATGGGGATCAGCAATCGCGCATATGAAATC
ACGCCATGTAGTGTATTGACCGATTCCTTGCGGTCCGAATGGGCCGAACCCGCTCGTCTGGCTAAGATCG
GCCGCAGCGATCGCATCCATGGCCTCCGCGACCGGCTGCAGTTATCATCATCATCATAGACACACGAAAT
AAAGTAATCAGATTATCAGTTAAAGCTATGTAATATTTACACCATAACCAATCAATTAAAAAATAGATCA
GTTTAAAGAAAGATCAAAGCTCAAAAAAATAAAAAGAGAAAAGGGTCCTAACCAAGAAAATGAAGGAGAA
AAACTAGAAATTTACCTGCAGAACAGCGGGCAGTTCGGTTTCAGGCAGGTCTTGCAACGTGACACCCTGT
GCACGGCGGGAGATGCAATAGGTCAGGCTCTCGCTGAATTCCCCAATGTCAAGCACTTCCGGAATCGGGA
GCGCGGCCGATGCAAAGTGCCGATAAACATAACGATCTTTGTAGAAACCATCGGCGCAGCTATTTACCCG
CAGGACATATCCACGCCCTCCTACATCGAAGCTGAAAGCACGAGATTCTTCGCCCTCCGAGAGCTGCATC
AGGTCGGAGACGCTGTCGAACTTTTCGATCAGAAACTTCTCGACAGACGTCGCGGTGAGTTCAGGCTTTT
TCATTGGCTTCTACCTACAAAAAAGCTCCGCACGAGGCTGCATTTGTCACAAATCATGAAAAGAAAAACT
ACCGATGAACAATGCTGAGGGATTCAAATTCTACCCACAAAAAGAAGAAAGAAAGATCTAGCACATCTAA
GCCTGACGAAGCAGCAGAAATATATAAAAATATAAACCATAGTGCCCTTTTCCCCTCTTCCTGATCTTGT
TTAGCATGGCGGAAATTTTAAACCCCCCATCATCTCCCCCAACAACGGCGGATCGCAGATCTACATCCGA
GAGCCCCATTCCCCGCGAGATCCGGGCCGGATCCACGCCGGCGAGAGCCCCAGCCGCGAGATCCCGCCCC
TCCCGCGCACCGATCTGGGCGCGCACGAAGCCGCCTCTCGCCCACCCAAACTACCAAGGCCAAAGATCGT
GTCCGAGACGGAAAAAAAAAACGGAGAAAGAAAGAGGAGAGGGGCGGGGTGGTTACCGGCGCGGCGGCGG
CGGAGGGGGAGGGGGGAGGAGCTCGTCGTCCGGCAGCGAGGGGGGAGGAGGTGGAGGTGGTGGTGGTGGT
GGTGGTAGGGTTGGGGGGATGGGAGGAGAGGGGGGGGTATGTATATAGTGGCGATGGGGGGCGTTTCTTT
GGAAGCGGAGGGAGGGCCGGCCTCGTCGCTGGCTCGCGATCCTCCTCGCGTTTCCGGCCCCCACGACCCG
GACCCACCTGCTGTTTTTTCTTTTTCTTTTTTTTCTTTCTTTTTTTTTTTTTGGCTGCGAGACGTGCGGT
GCGTGCGGACAACTCACGGTGATAGTGGGGGGGTGTGGAGACTATTGTCCAGTTGGCTGGACTGGGGTGG
GTTGGGTTGGGTTGGGTTGGGCTGGGCTTGCTATGGATCGTGGATAGCACTTTGGGCTTTAGGAACTTTA
GGGGTTGTTTTTGTAAATGTTTTGAGTCTAAGTTTATCTTTTATTTTTACTAGAAAAAATACCCATGCGC
TGCAACGGGGGAAAGCTATTTTAATCTTATTATTGTTCATTGTGAGAATTCGCCTGAATATATATTTTTC
TCAAAAATTATGTCAAATTAGCATATGGGTTTTTTTAAAGATATTTCTTATACAAATCCCTCTGTATTTA
CAAAAGCAAACGAACTTAAAACCCGACTCAAATACAGATATGCATTTCCAAAAGCGAATAAACTTAAAAA
CCAATTCATACAAAAATGACGTATCAAAGTACCGACAAAAACATCCTCAATTTTTATAATAGTAGAAAAG
AGTAAATTTCACTTTGGGCCACCTTTTATTACCGATATTTTACTTTATACCACCTTTTAACTGATGTTTT
CACTTTTGACCAGGTAATCTTACCTTTGTTTTATTTTGGACTATCCCGACTCTCTTCTCAAGCATATGAA
TGACCTCGAGTATGCTAGCTCCGCAAGAGGCGGCCGCAGGTGGTGATTAGATAACGGTAATGACTATGAT
GATTAAATAGTGATAATGACGACTACGATGTTTTTTAGCTAGCTAGCTAGAGTATGTTGATGATATGATG
CAAGAGTTTTTATATTAATATGATAATGATGATGAGTTATTATATCATTTAATGAAAGAAACCATATATT
AGTTTCAGCTGGATGGATCCTACCTAAGTGATCAAGTATATATATATGCCATATCCACATATATTATACT
TGATCACCTAATTAGGTGATCAAGTATAATATCGATATGGCATATACTTGATCACTTAGCTAGCTAGATC
CTTCAGTCGAAACTAATCCGCGGTACTTTCATCTAATGATTTAGCAACTCATTATAATGTAAAAGAATCA
CTAAATTAAATTAAAAACACAAAACTAAAGCAAAAATAAAAAAAAACACCCAAACATTTAGTACTGGTTG
GTGTTACCAACCGGTACTAAAGCCCTACGCGCACACGGGTCTGGCTCGTGCCACGTGTTTGCACTTTAGC
GCCGGTTTGTGACGAACCGGTACTAAAGGGGGGGGGGGCTTTAGTCCCCACTCTTTAGTGCCGGTTGGCG
AACCGGCACTAAAGGCCGGTTCTGCACTAGTGACTCATAAACAGGTGAAGCACAATCCCTTACAAAACTG
TTCTTCTGGGTCTGGTACTTTGGGATTGAACCATACCCTTTCCTTCAACTTCATATTCCTTCTCTTCCTA
CCACTTGGTAGTTTATAGGTTCCTTCGGGCTCATCTTCTTCATCACTAATGCCATAATCACTAGGAAAAC
ATTTTTCATCAGCTTCAGGCAACCAATCTAGTTTTTCCATTTTCTCAGCCTCACTGTGTGATCTAATTGT
TGGACCAGGATTTCTCACTGCCTTCAGTTTTTGTGCCATTGGTCTATCTTCATCATCAGAGGAAGAAACT
GCTTGCAGTTCCACATTGTTGCCATCTGAATCAGATAGAAATTCTGATACATCAGTGTCACCTTCAAAAT
GATTGAGGTCAGCTTCTCTCTCAAGAATACTTTTCGTAAGCTCTTCCTTTCTGTCCATGCTTGTATCCAC
CAACTTAGTGCAACTTTGTTGGATGTTAATGCAATGATCAACCAAATAATAATCTCCGTTTTCATCTACA
TTACATAGCTCATTTTCCCTCACAACTCTTATGTTCACACTCTTTTCATTTAGAGAGTGGAGCAACATCT
GCTGCACATCATCTTCAGAAGATATTTTCTCTAAGCCTTCTACTCCCTTTATGATCATCACTAACATAGT
ACATATAATCATCAGAACAACAACCCTCACTCCTAATAAGAGATACCAGAGTCCCAAATGATATGTCTGA
CTGGTACATGTTTCTAACAGCAGAATCTCTGCCTTCGAAATGGAACCAAATTCCCCATTTTGGGTCATCA
ATACTGGACAAAAAGGGAATGAATTATTATAAAGAATGCACATTGTTAAAGTTCCTAACAATTTGCAATT
ACTCTGTTATCATACATTTTGGGAAACTGACCTAAAATACATCCTGTCAATAAAATAAAACTGAAAAAGA
AGAAGATATGTTGTACCTGCCGCCTCCCGCATGAGGAAGCTTGTGCCGGCCGCGAGGTGCACTTCTTGTC
GTCGTCGGTGGTGGAGCCGTCGCCGCCGCCAACTCCAGATTCAGGCAGGTGCGCCACAAAGCTAGAGCTG
CCTAGCCAGGTATCGACCTCCGACAGGTCGACGCGGCCCCCAACAACGTCAGGAGGTTGGCTGCTGAACG
AATTGCCGCCGGAGTTTGGATCCACAACCGCCATTACCACCGCCGCCTAGGGATACAGAGGAGAGAGCTC
GGTGGAGAGAGATGTGGTTCGGCCGGTCGGTCGGCCGTTTTGACCAGCCCTGCCTGGTTCCGACCGAGCT
GGGCCACTAACGGGCGCGAGCGGGCGCCATTTGTCGTTAGGGCAGCCGTCGGCCTGCCATGTGGGCCAGC
CCTGTCAGGTAAGCGGTTAAACTGGCTAAAACACGATCAACACGACTTGGTAGTTTTTTGTCACAAAATA
TAAAATTTTCGGTAGTTATCAGTCTTTTTTTGAAAATGATAGTTCTATGGGACGGTAACCCCTAATATGG
TAGTTTTTTGTCAAATACTTCACGGACCAGTCGGTGTTTTGCATTGGTAGATTTGCTTGGATCCAATCTT
GAAAGAACTAGCGTGACGAGCAAAAAGACGACAATGCGTCACCGATTTGTGAGATGAAGTTTTTTTTTTG
ACAACTGTTTGTGAGATGAAGCTTATTAAACTGAAAAAAAATACAGTCTGCCCCCAGCACGCGTCTTTCA
AAATTCAGGCTGACTCGGTCATCAGGCCGGGGTTTGCTTAATAATTGACACTTGGGCGACTGGTCTTCTG
TACAGCTAGCAAGCATATGCGCGGTCACTCCAGACGACCACCAGATCTGGATCTCTTTATTCCCCTTTGG
GCTTTGGTCAACGCTTTTGCTTGGTGAGCACCATCGATCGGCTGCAGGCTGCTCATGGTCTACTAGCAGC
TTGGCGAGTCTCCGTGTCCCCTTCCCTCCTTTCCCCAGGTGAGTACTAATTAGGATGCTGAATGCTATAG
CTGCTTCCCTCTTGTCTCGATTTCGGAACTCCAGCTATCTGAGCACCTGTGTATCTGCTCCTCGATTTGC
TTTCTGCAGCAAGTCAAGGGAGGAAGAAGGGAAGGAAGGAGAAGCTGCTAGCGCCTAGCGGCCGAAGCCT
TATCGCTTGCTGACACGGAAATGGACGGATACGAGTTCGAGAGGGCGGAGATAGATGCACTGGAGCGCGT
CGTACGGGATCCAAGAGAAAAGCCAATAAGCCTGTCGTTTTGGCTTCTCAGGCGCATAACGAATGATTTC
TCTAACGCATCTGAAATTGGTCGAGGTGGATTTTCGAACGTTTACCTGGTATGTACGATTAAACTCATAT
TCCCGCTAGGTGCATGTCAAGCAATACCTATCTTGTTAACACTAGCCACAATGAGTAGTAACATAGAGTA
GTAATATTGCCCACGTTACTATTCTATGTTACTACCTCTATAGTGAGAAGTGTGGTAACATGCAACACTT
TATTTATTAGACTATAGACTCATCTTGCCTTGATATATGTGATGTTACTCATATTAGTAGTAACTAGCTA
TGTTACCACATGCCTCTCTTTCTTTATTTATTACTTGTCATATCATCTATTTTATCTAAATATATATTAT
GTTACTACTTATGTTACTTTCATTGTGGATAGTCTAAAAATAATAACTTCTAACTGTGATGATCAAATAC
ATAGGGGGTGCTTCCAAGTGGGTTGCGTATTGCTGTCAAAAAGCTTTACCAACTTACTGCATTGGCTAAT
GAATTTGAAGATGAAGTTCTTACCACAATGAGGGTTGCTCACAAAAACATAGTGCGACTCATAGGCTACT
GTCGTCACACGCAATCTGAAGTCTTCGAATTAAAAGGAGAATCTATTTTCGCACAGGTCAGAGAAAGGTT
GATCTGTACAGAGTATGTGCCTAATGGAACTCTTGATGGACATATCACTGGTATCGACAACATGCCATAC
TCACCCTACTACTCCCTCCGTTCGGAAAAACCTTTTCCTTAAATGGATGTATCTAGCATCAAGTTAGTGC
TAGATACATCCATTTAAGAAAAAAATTTGGAATAAATTTTTTTGGACGGAAGGAGTATTAATTTCCCCTC
TTTATTTCTTGTTTCCTTTCGTGTATATACATGGCTGTTTTCTATGCTTCAAACATGAGTTCATGGATCC
ACATATAAAAGGGGCTGTCCGTCACAGGTTAAAGTCACTCGAATTCCGTCCATCCCTCTAACCCCACTTC
TCTAGCATCAGCGACCCACCCACGCATCTGCTTCCATTGACCTCCGTCTCGCCTCCGCTGGTGACACCAT
GACCAGCCACACTGTCCCCATCAAATACAAGATCTCATGGAATTGTGATGTGTACATGACCCAGCGGTTG
AATAGGAATTTCTGGATGATACATAGTTTCATAGTATCTTATAATGATTTAACTGGGGTTGTCTTTGTTT
TGTACTCTGCTTAATAATTAATAAGAATGGTTGTGTGCATCACAAAAATGCTGCAGCCGGGGGTTTGAAC
CTTATTTTCCAAGAGAAGACATAATTTTGTGTTCCTCTATCTGTAAAGCATTTCAGAATGACAAGATCAG
CTCCATGTCATGTTTGTACAATACATTTTCAATTTTCTGCAGATAAGTTTCATGGAGGACTTGATTGGGA
CCAGCGTTATCAAGTTCTCAAAGGAATTTGTCACGGTTTGCATTATCTGCACGATGAAATACGCGTTATC
CACAGAGATATCAAAACAGAAAATATATTGCTAGATGATAACGGCGTGCCAAAAGTTTTTGACTTTGGTT
TTTCGAAGTGCCTTCCTGATGGAGAATCTTTAATTAAAGATGAAGCAACCCAGGGAACCCTGTAAGCTAA
CGCTCTTTGTAATTTTCTTTTCTTTTGTTTTGACAGTAGGTATTGCGACATCCAGATACAGTAGAATTTT
GTCTGCCAAATGCCTTAGATCTAACATACGTTTTGTCATGCAGAGGGTATTTGGCGCCGGAGTCAGTTGA
TAAGCAAGAATATTCCTTTAAGTCCGACATATACAGCTTTGGTGTTGTGATCATACAATTATTGACTGGA
TCGTGGATCAGTAAGAACCGAAATGTTGAGCTAGTAAGAACTTTATTGATCACATCTGAATGTATCTAGT
GCTAGCTTTCTTTCTCGTGAGTTACAAAATCGATGTGAGAAAGTGGTGCTGATTTCAGGAACCTAACATT
GTGACTGTCTCAACAATTCCATAACTTTCTAACAGAAAAACATAGGATCCAGATAGACACAATCCATTCT
ACGGTTTCTCGATTCTAGTGGGCCTAAGTGACAGCCCTGGCCATCCACAACGCGCAACTTACTTATTTTC
CTGGCTTGTTCTAAAACCCCCTTATTTTCCTGGCTTGAGCCACTGAAACATGACACTATTTTTGATTCTA
CAAATTTGTTTATTTTGTACAGAACAAGAACAAATATGATCATACTTTAGCACAGAAATATTGACGAACC
TTTTAAAAAAGTGCTCAACTTTTAGAGTGAGAAAGGAGGAGAGAAGGATATCGAAATGGATAGAGAAATC
GGATTTGGGTGTACACTGGATGGAGATTGTGGACTAAAAGAAATGTGTACAACCTCCAGATAACTGCAGT
TATGTGTCTACATTGAATTAACTTCTTGCAGTAAGTACTCATTTCCCTTCTGGCTCTTGTATATGGTGTA
AATCTGTACAGGAACTTAAGGAGTTGAGAAAAAGGTTGGTAAGAGAAGGAGCATTTCCATCATGGGAAAA
CAAATACCACCAAGTTAGAACATGTCTGGAGATTGTGTATAACTGCATGGACATCGACCCAGATAAAAGG
CCGACTGCATTGGAAATTATCCAACGGCTTGATGAAACCGAAAGCGCGAACTATTCTGTTAGCAGTGGCC
ATGCAACACCACTTTGGCAGGTACGACAAATTGAAAGAAGCATAAAATTTCTTGAGAATCAGTTTCTACA
AGGCCAAGACCTAGCACACACAATTTTTAAGAGAATGCTGACATCACACTGTCACTGTATAGATGCTTTC
AAATTGATTTGTATATACACACGCAGTCAGGAGATGAAGAATCCGACTCAGCGGAAGTGGATGCTTTTGA
GCCAGAGAGAACACCATCAAAAGACATTCTTTCAGATGATGAGGAACCCGCATCAGCAGACGCAAATGGA
GAAACGAGCACACAAAAACATAATATGCCTGATCTTGTAAGTAAACAGTCAGTGTCGGCGGAACTGTCCT
CGCTAGATTTCCTTGAGAAAATCACAGATGGTTTTTCATACGAGCAAATACTCGGGAAGGAAAGTCTGGA
CGCAGATGTTCATAAAGCATTTCTTTATGAGGTACGCAGAGTTCAATATTTGCTTCGATGCGCTACTGAT
GCATCCCTTGGTTTCTACTTATTCTTCGATCTTAATTATGTAGACACATACGCTAAATATATGTATATAT
GTAAACAGGGCAGCATTTCAGGTCCAGCAAAGGTAGTTGTGAAGAGGTTAATTGGAGTAGCAATTCCAGT
TGCGAAGTTTAAGAGGGATGCAGAACAGCTGATGAGCCTGGATCACAAGAATATAGTAAAGCTCCTTGGC
TACTGCCACGACGAATCTAGAGGGCATAAGCTGGTACAGTTTAAAGCAAAACCACCGCAAGATTTTAAAG
GAGCCGAGCAACTTCTCTGCTATGAATATATGCACAATGGAAGCCTCCGTGAGTATCTTACTGGTAATGA
TACCGACTCCGATCACAAATCAGTTGCTGAATAACTGCCCTTCCATGGAAGGGAGCATATGGCAACTTCC
AATACAAATCATACATGATACTATTCGATCCATTTGTAGCTTGCTAAGCTAGCTCCTTGATACTTCTGCC
TGTCTACTTGTTGTTTCATAGGACAAGGATCTCGTGAAGTTGATTGGCACATGTGCTACAAATTGATCAA
AGGGACCTGCGAAGGTTTACGCTACCTCCATGAGGGTTGTGGAGATCGTCCAATTCTTCATTTGAATCTA
AACCCGTCAAATATACTGCTGGACGAAAACAACATACCACGCATCACGGGTTTTGATTTTTCGAAGCTCA
TTGGTGAAAAGAACACAAAATCCGTGGTTCTTAAGAAGAATGGACCACTGTACGTAGGCTCTCACTGCTA
CCAGTTTATATTTAGCCCTCAGTTCATCATGCAATGTTTATGCTTTGCAGGCTTGGGACTGGTCGATTTT
AGCTAGCTCGTTACCGAAAAAGGCTTTCGCCCCGCTTTATATATAAAGCAACGATCAACAGCACTAGGTA
CAAACGCACACCCCCACAACACACGCACACACGCACCCAAGGCGGAATACATAGGCGTTGAGCGCAGCAA
CACCAACCCAAACACTACACGAAGAGGTGAAGCCGCATATGACAAACCGTGGGCTCCAAGGCGGCGCCTT
CAGGAAGGGGACGACACCGGAGCGCCGCCACTGCCTGATCCGAGGATCAGAGTTTTCCCTGGAGCAACAC
GACGAGCAATGAGAGCCGTGGTGACGCCTTCAAGAAGGGAATGAGTTTCGCCGCCGCTGGTCCGTCCGAA
GATAAAGCAGGTTTTCACCCCGGCCACCACTCACCGTCACCGAACGCCACACCCTAGCTACCACGCCGCC
CACACAAGCCGTGGCAACCGGGCAGCACCAAGCCACGGGCTCTGCCCATGAGCACCACGGAACCATCACC
AGGGCCGCCGCCCCGGCATCCCAGACCTTGACACCACCTCACCCGAGATCCGCCGCTACCCCAACCAAAG
AACCACGGGCGGCCCCAGTGCCAAGACCCAATAGGCCGGCCAAAACTAGCCTCCATCGACCCGTTTTAGC
TAGCTCGTTTAAAGGCTGTTACGTTTTAATTGAAGTTTTGAACTGATATGTTTGGATGCATCTCCTTTCT
GTATTTTTTTCAGAGGTTACCTGCCACCGGACTTCCTGTACTCAAAGGGTACTGACCTCAAGTATCTACC
TACGGTGGACATATACAGCTTGGGTCTTATAATTTTAGAGATTGCAACACGTCAAGAGATCAAGGGAGAC
CATGGAATAATTATTAGGACTGTAAGAGAATTTTCTCAAACCTTTTTTTTTTTTTTGCGGTTGAAATTTG
CTCAGACCTATGATCATGCAATACTTATGGTTTGGTTAACGACAAATAACCGAAAAAATTCATCCTTCAT
CTATATGTGTACATAAATAGCAAAATGTTTTGTACTCTGTGAGTATGTATTCTCACTCAGATATCACACA
TGTTTTGTACACTTGTACACCCTGTACACTTGTAAACTAATATAAGATTTTTTAGATCACTACTTAGCAC
CAACGGATCTTATATTAGTTTACAGAGGGAGTACTTCTTTACCACTCTGACCATACTTCGCTAATACTCC
CTCCGTCTCATAATAGTGTCAAAAAACGTCTTACATTATGGACGGAGGGAGTAGTTTGTAGATACTCTGA
AATGAGTTCAATGAAAATTTTCAATGATAGTCTATATAAAACATAGTTTGTGTATATGCTGCATATATGT
ACATACAAATATTATATTGCAAAAAATAAAGGTCTACATGATATTCCTTTTATAATGTTCACACTGGGCT
ATCATAGGATAAGTAATTAAGTATATTGAAAATAATAAAGAGAGATAATATATCCGCTTAAGTGGTATAT
TAGAATGTGGATCAGCACATACTCTTAGCACTTGATGGTATATAATACTCCCTCTGTAATGGAGTAGTGT
CAAAAAAAAAACATCTTGTATTAAGTTATGGAGGGAGTAGGTGGCATTATTTTGTATTTAAATATTTGCT
CTGATATATTATGTAGGTCGAGACAAACTGGAGGCAAGATACACAAATAGCAACACTGTATGGTTCACTA
GAAGATAAATTACGGGAGCAAGTAAAAATGTGCATTGACATTGGCCTAGACTGTGTCAAGTCAAACCCTA
AAAAGAGACCTACAGCTGGGGCCATCATGCTCTGGCTTGACAAAGGGAGCAAACCGGGAGTTGCCAGACC
TCCACTCCGCGATAATGTCACCCATGCAGATGATCACATCCAAGGTATTCTGATCCCACAATTCTTAAGT
TTCGATTCCTTCTTTTACATGTAATTAGTACTATGCTCAAACGAAAACAAAATTATGAAAAATAGAAGTG
TAGTGCCTTCATCTACTTTTAAGTCGATTGGTAATACAGGCACGATGATTATTACACACGCCATTTAGTC
TTTGTTTTTCTCAAAGGTGAACCACAGTTCCGATCTGGCGAAGCTAATAGATAGTATATGTTGATGATCT
CACGGGTTTTGTAACATTTATATGTTGTCAGAAAAGGAGAAGCAGACGCCATTGAGGAGATTTTTCAGAA
GAAAGTAAGCTCAAGTTACTAAAGGCATGCATGAATAGACAGAGTCTCTCTCGTTCATTTGCGAGAAAGC
TGCGATGGCGAAAGTTTCTTCCAGATGATCACTTGCAGCTGGCGTCAGTGGTGCCATTCAGGCTGCTGGA
CACATCGGGTGCTCTGTTTTCCGCTCTTAGTTGTCAGTGCTCTGTTTTTCCTCTGTTTTAGAGTTGTAAC
TTTCAAGGGGCTGGAGAAACATTCATTTGTCCACTGAACTGGTGCAACCTTATTATGAAGAGGTCTGCTT
CGGTACACACACACACACACACACCCCCGCGCTTAACGTATAAGGGCATTTTTGGCATACGGTGCTTAAC
GTATCCCGCGCCGTATGCGGCGTACCCATACAGGTAGAGCCGAGCGCGCGGCTCGAGCCGATACGGCTGG
CTCGCAACTACCCTCTCGCCGTCGCGCGAAAAAAAAACCCACGACCTGCGCTGATCACGCGGCCCATTCC
AACGTCGCCCCGCCCCGCTGATCGCCGCCCTTACCCGCCGATAGCCGCCTTTCCTTACGCTACCAATTCC
AACGTCCTCCCGTTCGGCCGATCGCCGCCTTCTCCCCGTCTTCACCCGGGATCTGGCCGGCGCGGACAGA
TCTTCGAGTCGCCCGCCGTACGTGATGTCGCCTCCGTGCAGGTCGTCGCGGTGACGTGGCCTACGTGGAC
GCCGTCGCCGCCCGCAACTCCGTGATCAACCTCTCCGGCAACGTCCTCGCCGTCCGCAGCCACGCCAGGC
GGGCCGAAGTGCACGTGCATGCCATGTAAGCCTTCTAGTTCGTCAAAAAAATTGAATCTGTAAATAATTA
TGTGCAATCTCTTGTTAGATAAGAATTTCTCATCTGTATGATCGTAGTACATTTAATTTGATTTAAAATT
GATAGATCAATTTTTATTATAATATTGCAGTGTAGGTTGAGAGATCATTTAATGGATAAAGAAACTGGAT
TTACGGATCTGTTTTTGGACACGAGTGAGTGGGATGGTAGCGATAGTGTTGATCGTACGAATGGTAATGA
TAGTAAAGATGATGATGATGGCAGCGACAATGAATCCTGGTCGTCGTACGATAATTTACCTGAGGAGGAT
TTTGAAAAGGAGGAGGGTGCTTGTAGTGAAAACGTAAGTGTCTTGTACATTCTTTTTGTCGGATGAAGAA
CCATATGGTACTTACACGTGCATATGATTTTTTTATGTGCAGGAGGATATTGACGTTCACAACGAGGAAA
ATCATGGTGTTGAATCTTTCGGGGATAACATAAGCCAGGTTCGGTCCAAAATTTAAGATGTCATTGAATA
ATAAATAGTTGGTAATGACAACTTACACTTGCTTATGTGGAATATTGTAGGCTAACTTTGATGGTTGGAG
TGGTGAAGATGGGGATGAGCATGAGGATGGAGCTAATATGGACATTGAGGAAGCTGAAATCCAGCAACGT
GCGCTGGAGACACAGTTGAAGGTTATGGGTATGACATTTGCATCACAATGGGAGGCTCACATGTTCTATA
ATAACTACGCCAAAGACCGTGGATTCAGTATCAGAAAAGATAAGGTGAAACGAGGAAAAGGACTTTCAAC
CACTGTTCGGTATAGGAGATACGTTTGCTCGAGGGCAGGAAAGCGTCGCAGTAAATTTTTAAACCCGGAG
GGCCGTACCCGCAGGCTAAGACCAGAGACTCGTTGCGAGTGTGGCGCACATTTAGTCGTGAAGTTGGACA
AAGGACGTGGAGTTTGGTTCGTGGCAGCTTTTATGGATGATCACAACCATTTGTTGGCTAGACCAGATGA
GGTGGTATTTCTGCGGTCACATCGAGTGATGGGAGATCACCAGATAGCTGAGATCTTGGCGATGGAAGGA
GCTGGGATCAGAAAGCATATCATCGTTGACAACTTCATTAGCAGGTATGGCTCGTATGATAAGTGTGGGT
TTCTGAGACGAGACGTGTACAACCTATGTTGCCGAGAAAAAATGAAGTTGATTGCGAAGGGTGATGCTAA
CACGACAATTGGGATTATGAGGAGCAGAAAAGAGAAGGATCCAGAGTTTTTCTTTGAGTACGTGCTCGAT
AAGGAGGGTCGTTTGAAGAGCATGTTCTGGTGCGACGCACAGTCGCGGCGGGACTATCAACTGTATGGAG
ATGTCACGGTGTTGTTTAAACGACGAGGGACACGAAGTGATCCGTTTCCTTGACAGGATATATTGGCGGG
TAAACTAAGTCGCTGTATGTGTTTGTTTGAGATCTCATGTGAGCAAAAGGCCAGCAAAAGGCCAGGAACC
GTAAAAAGGCCGCGTTGCTGGCGTTTTTCCATAGGCTCCGCCCCCCTGACGAGCATCACAAAAATCGACG
CTCAAGTCAGAGGTGGCGAAACCCGACAGGACTATAAAGATACCAGGCGTTTCCCCCTGGAAGCTCCCTC
GTGCGCTCTCCTGTTCCGACCCTGCCGCTTACCGGATACCTGTCCGCCTTTCTCCCTTCGGGAAGCGTGG
CGCTTTCTCATAGCTCACGCTGTAGGTATCTCAGTTCGGTGTAGGTCGTTCGCTCCAAGCTGGGCTGTGT
GCACGAACCCCCCGTTCAGCCCGACCGCTGCGCCTTATCCGGTAACTATCGTCTTGAGTCCAACCCGGTA
AGACACGACTTATCGCCACTGGCAGCAGCCACTGGTAACAGGATTAGCAGAGCGAGGTATGTAGGCGGTG
CTACAGAGTTCTTGAAGTGGTGGCCTAACTACGGCTACACTAGAAGAACAGTATTTGGTATCTGCGCTCT
GCTGAAGCCAGTTACCTTCGGAAGAAGAGTTGGTAGCTCTTGATCCGGCAAACAAACCACCGCTGGTAGC
GGTGGTTTTTTTGTTTGCAAGCAGCAGATTACGCGCAGAAAAAAAGGATCTCAAGAAGATCCTTTGATCT
TTTCTACGGGGTCTGACGCTCAGTGGAACGAAAACTCACGTTAAGGGATTTTGGTCATGAGATTATCAAA
AAGGATCTTCACCTAGATCCTTTTAAATTAAAAATGAAGTTTTAAATCAATCTAAAGTATATATGTGTAA
CATTGGTCTAGTGATTAGAAAAACTCATCGAGCATCAAATGAAACTGCAATTTATTCATATCAGGATTAT
CAATACCATATTTTTGAAAAAGCCGTTTCTGTAATGAAGGAGAAAACTCACCGAGGCAGTTCCATAGGAT
GGCAAGATCCTGGTATCGGTCTGCGATTCCGACTCGTCCAACATCAATACAACCTATTAATTTCCCCTCG
TCAAAAATAAGGTTATCAAGTGAGAAATCACCATGAGTGACGACTGAATCCGGTGAGAATGGCAAAAGTT
TATGCATTTCTTTCCAGACTTGTTCAACAGGCCAGCCATTACGCTCGTCATCAAAATCACTCGCATCAAC
CAAACCGTTATTCATTCGTGATTGCGCCTGAGCGAGACGAAATACGCGATCGCTGTTAAAAGGACAATTA
CAAACAGGAATCGAATGCAACCGGCGCAGGAACACTGCCAGCGCATCAACAATATTTTCACCTGAATCAG
GATATTCTTCTAATACCTGGAATGCTGTTTTCCCTGGGATCGCAGTGGTGAGTAACCATGCATCATCAGG
AGTACGGATAAAATGCTTGATGGTCGGAAGAGGCATAAATTCCGTCAGCCAGTTTAGTCTGACCATCTCA
TCTGTAACATCATTGGCAACGCTACCTTTGCCATGTTTCAGAAACAACTCTGGCGCATCGGGCTTCCCAT
ACAATCGGTAGATTGTCGCACCTGATTGCCCGACATTATCGCGAGCCCATTTATACCCATATAAATCAGC
ATCCATGTTGGAATTTAATCGCGGCCTTGAGCAAGACGTTTCCCGTTGAATATGGCTCATAACACCCCTT
GTATTACTGTTTATGTAAGCAGACAGTTTTATTGTTCATGATGATATATTTTTATCTTGTGCAATGTAAC
ATCAGAGATTTTGAGACACAACGTGGCTTTGTTGAATAAATCGAACTTTTGCTGAGTTGAAGGATCAGAT
CACGCATCTTCCCGACAACGCAGACCGTTCCGTGGCAAAGCAAAAGTTCAAAATCCCCAACTGGTCCACC
TACAACAAAGCTCTCATCAACCGTGGCTCCCTCACTTTCTGGCTGGATGATGGGGCGATTCAGGCGATCC
CCATCCAACAGCCCGCCGTCGAGCGGGCT
